Addgene plasmid #21045: pH2B_mCherry_IRES_puro2
Depositing lab: Daniel Gerlich. Depositing organization: ETH Zurich (Swiss Federal Institute of Technology). Publication: Aurora B-mediated abscission checkpoint protects against tetraploidization. Steigemann P, Wurzenberger C, Schmitz MH, Held M, Guizetti J, Maar S, Gerlich DW. Cell. 2009 Feb 6. 136(3):473-84. 10.1016/j.cell.2008.12.020 PubMed 19203582.
Backbone
  Vector backbone: IRES_puro_2b
  Backbone size w/o insert (bp): 5835
  Vector type: Mammalian Expression, Bacterial Expression
  Selectable markers: Puromycin
Growth in bacteria
  Bacterial resistance: Ampicillin, 100 μg/mL
  Growth temperature: 37°C
  Growth strain: DH5alpha
  Copy number: High Copy
Gene/Insert
  Gene/Insert name: pH2B
  Species: H. sapiens (human)
  Insert size (bp): 389
  GenBank ID: NM_021058
  Entrez Gene: H2BC16P (a.k.a. H2BFIP, HIST1H2BPS2, pH2B.i, pH2B/i)
  Tag / fusion protein: mCherry (C terminal on insert)
  Cloning method: Restriction Enzyme; 5′ cloning site - (unknown if destroyed); 3′ cloning site - (unknown if destroyed)
  Sequencing primers: 5′ -
Terms and licenses: Academic/Nonprofit Terms; Industry Terms: Not Available to Industry
How to cite: pH2B_mCherry_IRES_puro2 was a gift from Daniel Gerlich (Addgene plasmid # 21045 ; http://n2t.net/addgene:21045 ; RRID:Addgene_21045)
