[The description below was written by a language model from this plasmid's Addgene catalogue record and pLannotate feature annotations shown in this document.]
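Description:
pH2B_mCherry_IRES_puro2 is a mammalian expression plasmid built on the IRES_puro_2b backbone that produces a red fluorescent chromatin marker together with a linked puromycin resistance gene. It is maintained in E. coli through a high-copy ColE1/pUC-type origin and an ampicillin resistance (β-lactamase) cassette; short remnants of lac regulatory elements, lacI, the pBR322 bom region and SV40 sequences are backbone leftovers with no apparent role in the payload. Two sequence records of the whole plasmid, about 6.2 kb and differing by a single nucleotide in length, yield the same feature map.

Expression is driven by the human cytomegalovirus immediate early enhancer and promoter, which span the numbering origin of the circular map. Downstream lies a human histone H2B coding sequence followed by mCherry, matching the catalogue's description of mCherry as a C-terminal tag. The annotation identifies the histone as HIST1H2BJ, whereas the catalogue links the insert to a differently named H2B family gene entry, so the exact gene assignment is inconsistent within the record. After the fusion come a chimeric adenovirus/immunoglobulin intron, an EMCV internal ribosome entry site and the puromycin N-acetyltransferase gene, ending in a bovine growth hormone polyadenylation signal. Because the fusion and the resistance gene are on one bicistronic transcript, with PuroR translated from the IRES, puromycin selection enriches for cells that also express H2B-mCherry, which favours isolation of stable, uniformly labelled cell lines.

Histone H2B-mCherry incorporates into nucleosomes and labels chromatin, allowing nuclei and mitotic chromosomes to be followed by live-cell fluorescence microscopy. The associated publication concerns an Aurora B-dependent abscission checkpoint that protects against tetraploidization, consistent with use as a marker for imaging cell division.
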