Features (pLannotate 1.2.2; 20 found; start..end, strand, type, name):
      1..204     +  promoter       CMV promoter: human cytomegalovirus (CMV) immediate early promoter
    227..288     +  misc_feature   MCS (fragment): multiple cloning site
    293..670     +  CDS            H2B: human histone H2B; HIST1H2BJ
    689..1396    +  CDS            mCherry: mCherry is a basic (constitutively fluorescent) red fluorescent protein published in 2004, derived from Discosoma sp.. It is reported to be a very rapidly-maturing monomer with low acid sensitivity.
   1469..1698    +  intron         chimeric intron: chimera between introns from adenovirus and immunoglobulin heavy chain genes
   1882..2344    +  misc_feature   IRES: internal ribosome entry site (IRES) of the encephalomyocarditis virus (EMCV)
   2377..2976    +  CDS            PuroR: puromycin N-acetyltransferase; pac from Streptomyces alboniger; confers resistance to puromycin
   3026..3091    +  CDS            dmpM (fragment): DMPM_STRAD - Protein inferred from homology: Swiss-Prot protein existence level 3. From Streptomyces alboniger.
   3118..3342    +  polyA_signal   bGH poly(A) signal: bovine growth hormone polyadenylation signal
   3346..3367    +  promoter       SV40 promoter (fragment): SV40 enhancer and early promoter
   3377..3428    +  polyA_signal   SV40 poly(A) signal (fragment): SV40 polyadenylation signal
   3492..3508    -  protein_bind   lac operator: The lac repressor binds to the lac operator to inhibit transcription in E. coli. This inhibition can be relieved by adding lactose or isopropyl-β-D-thiogalactopyranoside (IPTG). lac repressor encoded by lacI
   3516..3546    -  promoter       lac promoter: promoter for the E. coli lac operon
   3561..3582    -  protein_bind   CAP binding site: CAP binding activates transcription in the presence of cAMP. E. coli catabolite activator protein
   3595..3687    -  CDS            lacI (fragment): lac repressor; lacI; The lac repressor binds to the lac operator to inhibit transcription in E. coli. This inhibition can be relieved by adding lactose or isopropyl-β-D-thiogalactopyranoside (IPTG).
   3870..4458    -  rep_origin     ori: high-copy-number ColE1/pMB1/pBR322/pUC origin of replication
   4629..5489    -  CDS            AmpR: β-lactamase; bla; confers resistance to ampicillin, carbenicillin, and related antibiotics
   5490..5594    -  promoter       AmpR promoter: bla
   5653..5705    -  misc_feature   bom (fragment): basis of mobility region from pBR322
   5860..6239    +  enhancer       CMV enhancer: human cytomegalovirus immediate early enhancer
>Addgene plasmid #21045 | pH2B_mCherry_IRES_puro2 | addgene full sequence | sequence record 466944 | Addgene NGS Result
GTGATGCGGTTTTGGCAGTACATCAATGGGCGTGGATAGCGGTTTGACTCACGGGGATTTCCAAGTCTCC
ACCCCATTGACGTCAATGGGAGTTTGTTTTGGCACCAAAATCAACGGGACTTTCCAAAATGTCGTAACAA
CTCCGCCCCATTGACGCAAATGGGCGGTAGGCGTGTACGGTGGGAGGTCTATATAAGCAGAGCTGGTTTA
GTGAACCGTCAGATCCGCTAGCGCTACCGGACTCAGATCTCGAGCTCAAGCTTCGAATTCTGCAGTCGAC
GGTACCGCCACCATGCCAGAGCCAGCGAAGTCTGCTCCCGCCCCGAAAAAGGGCTCCAAGAAGGCGGTGA
CTAAGGCGCAGAAGAAAGGCGGCAAGAAGCGCAAGCGCAGCCGCAAGGAGAGCTATTCCATCTATGTGTA
CAAGGTTCTGAAGCAGGTCCACCCTGACACCGGCATTTCGTCCAAGGCCATGGGCATCATGAATTCGTTT
GTGAACGACATTTTCGAGCGCATCGCAGGTGAGGCTTCCCGCCTGGCGCATTACAACAAGCGCTCGACCA
TCACCTCCAGGGAGATCCAGACGGCCGTGCGCCTGCTGCTGCCTGGGGAGTTGGCCAAGCACGCCGTGTC
CGAGGGTACTAAGGCCATCACCAAGTACACCAGCGCTAAGGATCCACCGGTCGCCACCATGGTGAGCAAG
GGCGAGGAGGATAACATGGCCATCATCAAGGAGTTCATGCGCTTCAAGGTGCACATGGAGGGCTCCGTGA
ACGGCCACGAGTTCGAGATCGAGGGCGAGGGCGAGGGCCGCCCCTACGAGGGCACCCAGACCGCCAAGCT
GAAGGTGACCAAGGGTGGCCCCCTGCCCTTCGCCTGGGACATCCTGTCCCCTCAGTTCATGTACGGCTCC
AAGGCCTACGTGAAGCACCCCGCCGACATCCCCGACTACTTGAAGCTGTCCTTCCCCGAGGGCTTCAAGT
GGGAGCGCGTGATGAACTTCGAGGACGGCGGCGTGGTGACCGTGACCCAGGACTCCTCCCTGCAGGACGG
CGAGTTCATCTACAAGGTGAAGCTGCGCGGCACCAACTTCCCCTCCGACGGCCCCGTAATGCAGAAGAAG
ACCATGGGCTGGGAGGCCTCCTCCGAGCGGATGTACCCCGAGGACGGCGCCCTGAAGGGCGAGATCAAGC
AGAGGCTGAAGCTGAAGGACGGCGGCCACTACGACGCTGAGGTCAAGACCACCTACAAGGCCAAGAAGCC
CGTGCAGCTGCCCGGCGCCTACAACGTCAACATCAAGTTGGACATCACCTCCCACAACGAGGACTACACC
ATCGTGGAACAGTACGAACGCGCCGAGGGCCGCCACTCCACCGGCGGCATGGACGAGCTGTACAAGTAAA
GCGGCCGCATAGATAACTGATCCAGTGTGCTGGAATTAATTCGCTGTCTGCGAGGGCCAGCTGTTGGGGT
GAGTACTCCCTCTCAAAAGCGGGCATGACTTCTGCGCTAAGATTGTCAGTTTCCAAAAACGAGGAGGATT
TGATATTCACCTGGCCCGCGGTGATGCCTTTGAGGGTGGCCGCGTCCATCTGGTCAGAAAAGACAATCTT
TTTGTTGTCAAGCTTGAGGTGTGGCAGGCTTGAGATCTGGCCATACACTTGAGTGACAATGACATCCACT
TTGCCTTTCTCTCCACAGGTGTCCACTCCCAGGTCCAACTGCAGGTCGAGCATGCATCTAGGGCGGCCAA
TTCCGCCCCTCTCCCCCCCCCCCCTCTCCCTCCCCCCCCCCTAACGTTACTGGCCGAAGCCGCTTGGAAT
AAGGCCGGTGTGCGTTTGTCTATATGTTATTTTCCACCATATTGCCGTCTTTTGGCAATGTGAGGGCCCG
GAAACCTGGCCCTGTCTTCTTGACGAGCATTCCTAGGGGTCTTTCCCCTCTCGCCAAAGGAATGCAAGGT
CTGTTGAATGTCGTGAAGGAAGCAGTTCCTCTGGAAGCTTCTTGAAGACAAACAACGTCTGTAGCGACCC
TTTGCAGGCAGCGGAACCCCCCACCTGGCGACAGGTGCCTCTGCGGCCAAAAGCCACGTGTATAAGATAC
ACCTGCAAAGGCGGCACAACCCCAGTGCCACGTTGTGAGTTGGATAGTTGTGGAAAGAGTCAAATGGCTC
TCCTCAAGCGTATTCAACAAGGGGCTGAAGGATGCCCAGAAGGTACCCCATTGTATGGGATCTGATCTGG
GGCCTCGGTGCACATGCTTTACATGTGTTTAGTCGAGGTTAAAAAAACGTCTAGGCCCCCCGAACCACGG
GGACGTGGTTTTCCTTTGAAAAACACGATGATAAGCTTGCCACAACCCACAAGGAGACGACCTTCCATGA
CCGAGTACAAGCCCACGGTGCGCCTCGCCACCCGCGACGACGTCCCCCGGGCCGTACGCACCCTCGCCGC
CGCGTTCGCCGACTACCCCGCCACGCGCCACACCGTCGACCCGGACCGCCACATCGAGCGGGTCACCGAG
CTGCAAGAACTCTTCCTCACGCGCGTCGGGCTCGACATCGGCAAGGTGTGGGTCGCGGACGACGGCGCCG
CGGTGGCGGTCTGGACCACGCCGGAGAGCGTCGAAGCGGGGGCGGTGTTCGCCGAGATCGGCCCGCGCAT
GGCCGAGTTGAGCGGTTCCCGGCTGGCCGCGCAGCAACAGATGGAAGGCCTCCTGGCGCCGCACCGGCCC
AAGGAGCCCGCGTGGTTCCTGGCCACCGTCGGCGTCTCGCCCGACCACCAGGGCAAGGGTCTGGGCAGCG
CCGTCGTGCTCCCCGGAGTGGAGGCGGCCGAGCGCGCCGGGGTGCCCGCCTTCCTGGAGACCTCCGCGCC
CCGCAACCTCCCCTTCTACGAGCGGCTCGGCTTCACCGTCACCGCCGACGTCGAGGTGCCCGAAGGACCG
CGCACCTGGTGCATGACCCGCAAGCCCGGTGCCTGACGCCCGCCCCACGACCCGCAGCGCCCGACCGAAA
GGAGCGCACGACCCCATGGCTCCGACCGAAGCCACCCGGGGCGGCCCCGCCGACCCCGCACCCGCCCCCG
AGGCCCACCGACTCTAGAGCTCGCTGATCAGCCTCGACTGTGCCTTCTAGTTGCCAGCCATCTGTTGTTT
GCCCCTCCCCCGTGCCTTCCTTGACCCTGGAAGGTGCCACTCCCACTGTCCTTTCCTAATAAAATGAGGA
AATTGCATCGCATTGTCTGAGTAGGTGTCATTCTATTCTGGGGGGTGGGGTGGGGCAGGACAGCAAGGGG
GAGGATTGGGAAGACAATAGCAGGCATGCTGGGGATGCGGTGGGCTCTATGGCTTCTGAGGCGGAAAGAA
CCAGCTGGGGCTCGAGTGCATTCTAGTTGTGGTTTGTCCAAACTCATCAATGTATCTTATCATGTCTGTA
TACCGTCGACCTCTAGCTAGAGCTTGGCGTAATCATGGTCATAGCTGTTTCCTGTGTGAAATTGTTATCC
GCTCACAATTCCACACAACATACGAGCCGGAAGCATAAAGTGTAAAGCCTGGGGTGCCTAATGAGTGAGC
TAACTCACATTAATTGCGTTGCGCTCACTGCCCGCTTTCCAGTCGGGAAACCTGTCGTGCCAGCTGCATT
AATGAATCGGCCAACGCGCGGGGAGAGGCGGTTTGCGTATTGGGCGCTCTTCCGCTTCCTCGCTCACTGA
CTCGCTGCGCTCGGTCGTTCGGCTGCGGCGAGCGGTATCAGCTCACTCAAAGGCGGTAATACGGTTATCC
ACAGAATCAGGGGATAACGCAGGAAAGAACATGTGAGCAAAAGGCCAGCAAAAGGCCAGGAACCGTAAAA
AGGCCGCGTTGCTGGCGTTTTTCCATAGGCTCCGCCCCCCTGACGAGCATCACAAAAATCGACGCTCAAG
TCAGAGGTGGCGAAACCCGACAGGACTATAAAGATACCAGGCGTTTCCCCCTGGAAGCTCCCTCGTGCGC
TCTCCTGTTCCGACCCTGCCGCTTACCGGATACCTGTCCGCCTTTCTCCCTTCGGGAAGCGTGGCGCTTT
CTCATAGCTCACGCTGTAGGTATCTCAGTTCGGTGTAGGTCGTTCGCTCCAAGCTGGGCTGTGTGCACGA
ACCCCCCGTTCAGCCCGACCGCTGCGCCTTATCCGGTAACTATCGTCTTGAGTCCAACCCGGTAAGACAC
GACTTATCGCCACTGGCAGCAGCCACTGGTAACAGGATTAGCAGAGCGAGGTATGTAGGCGGTGCTACAG
AGTTCTTGAAGTGGTGGCCTAACTACGGCTACACTAGAAGAACAGTATTTGGTATCTGCGCTCTGCTGAA
GCCAGTTACCTTCGGAAAAAGAGTTGGTAGCTCTTGATCCGGCAAACAAACCACCGCTGGTAGCGGTGGT
TTTTTTGTTTGCAAGCAGCAGATTACGCGCAGAAAAAAAGGATCTCAAGAAGATCCTTTGATCTTTTCTA
CGGGGTCTGACGCTCAGTGGAACGAAAACTCACGTTAAGGGATTTTGGTCATGAGATTATCAAAAAGGAT
CTTCACCTAGATCCTTTTAAATTAAAAATGAAGTTTTAAATCAATCTAAAGTATATATGAGTAAACTTGG
TCTGACAGTTACCAATGCTTAATCAGTGAGGCACCTATCTCAGCGATCTGTCTATTTCGTTCATCCATAG
TTGCCTGACTCCCCGTCGTGTAGATAACTACGATACGGGAGGGCTTACCATCTGGCCCCAGTGCTGCAAT
GATACCGCGAGACCCACGCTCACCGGCTCCAGATTTATCAGCAATAAACCAGCCAGCCGGAAGGGCCGAG
CGCAGAAGTGGTCCTGCAACTTTATCCGCCTCCATCCAGTCTATTAATTGTTGCCGGGAAGCTAGAGTAA
GTAGTTCGCCAGTTAATAGTTTGCGCAACGTTGTTGCCATTGCTACAGGCATCGTGGTGTCACGCTCGTC
GTTTGGTATGGCTTCATTCAGCTCCGGTTCCCAACGATCAAGGCGAGTTACATGATCCCCCATGTTGTGC
AAAAAAGCGGTTAGCTCCTTCGGTCCTCCGATCGTTGTCAGAAGTAAGTTGGCCGCAGTGTTATCACTCA
TGGTTATGGCAGCACTGCATAATTCTCTTACTGTCATGCCATCCGTAAGATGCTTTTCTGTGACTGGTGA
GTACTCAACCAAGTCATTCTGAGAATAGTGTATGCGGCGACCGAGTTGCTCTTGCCCGGCGTCAATACGG
GATAATACCGCGCCACATAGCAGAACTTTAAAAGTGCTCATCATTGGAAAACGTTCTTCGGGGCGAAAAC
TCTCAAGGATCTTACCGCTGTTGAGATCCAGTTCGATGTAACCCACTCGTGCACCCAACTGATCTTCAGC
ATCTTTTACTTTCACCAGCGTTTCTGGGTGAGCAAAAACAGGAAGGCAAAATGCCGCAAAAAAGGGAATA
AGGGCGACACGGAAATGTTGAATACTCATACTCTTCCTTTTTCAATATTATTGAAGCATTTATCAGGGTT
ATTGTCTCATGAGCGGATACATATTTGAATGTATTTAGAAAAATAAACAAATAGGGGTTCCGCGCACATT
TCCCCGAAAAGTGCCACCTGACGTCGACGGATCGGGAGATCTCCCGATCCCCTATGGTGCACTCTCAGTA
CAATCTGCTCTGATGCCGCATAGTTAAGCCAGTATCTGCTCCCTGCTTGTGTGTTGGAGGTCGCTGAGTA
GTGCGCGAGCAAAATTTAAGCTACAACAAGGCAAGGCTTGACCGACAATTGCATGAAGAATCTGCTTAGG
GTTAGGCGTTTTGCGCTGCTTCGCGATGTACGGGCCAGATATACGCGTTGACATTGATTATTGACTAGTT
ATTAATAGTAATCAATTACGGGGTCATTAGTTCATAGCCCATATATGGAGTTCCGCGTTACATAACTTAC
GGTAAATGGCCCGCCTGGCTGACCGCCCAACGACCCCCGCCCATTGACGTCAATAATGACGTATGTTCCC
ATAGTAACGCCAATAGGGACTTTCCATTGACGTCAATGGGTGGAGTATTTACGGTAAACTGCCCACTTGG
CAGTACATCAAGTGTATCATATGCCAAGTACGCCCCCTATTGACGTCAATGACGGTAAATGGCCCGCCTG
GCATTATGCCCAGTACATGACCTTATGGGACTTTCCTACTTGGCAGTACATCTACGTATTAGTCATCGCT
ATTACCATG
