Features (pLannotate 1.2.2; 20 found; start..end, strand, type, name):
      1..204     +  promoter       CMV promoter: human cytomegalovirus (CMV) immediate early promoter
    227..288     +  misc_feature   MCS (fragment): multiple cloning site
    293..670     +  CDS            H2B: human histone H2B; HIST1H2BJ
    689..1396    +  CDS            mCherry: mCherry is a basic (constitutively fluorescent) red fluorescent protein published in 2004, derived from Discosoma sp.. It is reported to be a very rapidly-maturing monomer with low acid sensitivity.
   1469..1698    +  intron         chimeric intron: chimera between introns from adenovirus and immunoglobulin heavy chain genes
   1881..2343    +  misc_feature   IRES: internal ribosome entry site (IRES) of the encephalomyocarditis virus (EMCV)
   2376..2975    +  CDS            PuroR: puromycin N-acetyltransferase; pac from Streptomyces alboniger; confers resistance to puromycin
   3025..3090    +  CDS            dmpM (fragment): DMPM_STRAD - Protein inferred from homology: Swiss-Prot protein existence level 3. From Streptomyces alboniger.
   3117..3341    +  polyA_signal   bGH poly(A) signal: bovine growth hormone polyadenylation signal
   3345..3366    +  promoter       SV40 promoter (fragment): SV40 enhancer and early promoter
   3376..3427    +  polyA_signal   SV40 poly(A) signal (fragment): SV40 polyadenylation signal
   3491..3507    -  protein_bind   lac operator: The lac repressor binds to the lac operator to inhibit transcription in E. coli. This inhibition can be relieved by adding lactose or isopropyl-β-D-thiogalactopyranoside (IPTG). lac repressor encoded by lacI
   3515..3545    -  promoter       lac promoter: promoter for the E. coli lac operon
   3560..3581    -  protein_bind   CAP binding site: CAP binding activates transcription in the presence of cAMP. E. coli catabolite activator protein
   3594..3686    -  CDS            lacI (fragment): lac repressor; lacI; The lac repressor binds to the lac operator to inhibit transcription in E. coli. This inhibition can be relieved by adding lactose or isopropyl-β-D-thiogalactopyranoside (IPTG).
   3869..4457    -  rep_origin     ori: high-copy-number ColE1/pMB1/pBR322/pUC origin of replication
   4628..5488    -  CDS            AmpR: β-lactamase; bla; confers resistance to ampicillin, carbenicillin, and related antibiotics
   5489..5593    -  promoter       AmpR promoter: bla
   5652..5704    -  misc_feature   bom (fragment): basis of mobility region from pBR322
   5859..6238    +  enhancer       CMV enhancer: human cytomegalovirus immediate early enhancer
>Addgene plasmid #21045 | pH2B_mCherry_IRES_puro2 Sequencing Result | analyzer sequence | sequence record 160483
GTGATGCGGTTTTGGCAGTACATCAATGGGCGTGGATAGCGGTTTGACTCACGGGGATTTCCAAGTCTCC
ACCCCATTGACGTCAATGGGAGTTTGTTTTGGCACCAAAATCAACGGGACTTTCCAAAATGTCGTAACAA
CTCCGCCCCATTGACGCAAATGGGCGGTAGGCGTGTACGGTGGGAGGTCTATATAAGCAGAGCTGGTTTA
GTGAACCGTCAGATCCGCTAGCGCTACCGGACTCAGATCTCGAGCTCAAGCTTCGAATTCTGCAGTCGAC
GGTACCGCCACCATGCCAGAGCCAGCGAAGTCTGCTCCCGCCCCGAAAAAGGGCTCCAAGAAGGCGGTGA
CTAAGGCGCAGAAGAAAGGCGGCAAGAAGCGCAAGCGCAGCCGCAAGGAGAGCTATTCCATCTATGTGTA
CAAGGTTCTGAAGCAGGTCCACCCTGACACCGGCATTTCGTCCAAGGCCATGGGCATCATGAATTCGTTT
GTGAACGACATTTTCGAGCGCATCGCAGGTGAGGCTTCCCGCCTGGCGCATTACAACAAGCGCTCGACCA
TCACCTCCAGGGAGATCCAGACGGCCGTGCGCCTGCTGCTGCCTGGGGAGTTGGCCAAGCACGCCGTGTC
CGAGGGTACTAAGGCCATCACCAAGTACACCAGCGCTAAGGATCCACCGGTCGCCACCATGGTGAGCAAG
GGCGAGGAGGATAACATGGCCATCATCAAGGAGTTCATGCGCTTCAAGGTGCACATGGAGGGCTCCGTGA
ACGGCCACGAGTTCGAGATCGAGGGCGAGGGCGAGGGCCGCCCCTACGAGGGCACCCAGACCGCCAAGCT
GAAGGTGACCAAGGGTGGCCCCCTGCCCTTCGCCTGGGACATCCTGTCCCCTCAGTTCATGTACGGCTCC
AAGGCCTACGTGAAGCACCCCGCCGACATCCCCGACTACTTGAAGCTGTCCTTCCCCGAGGGCTTCAAGT
GGGAGCGCGTGATGAACTTCGAGGACGGCGGCGTGGTGACCGTGACCCAGGACTCCTCCCTGCAGGACGG
CGAGTTCATCTACAAGGTGAAGCTGCGCGGCACCAACTTCCCCTCCGACGGCCCCGTAATGCAGAAGAAG
ACCATGGGCTGGGAGGCCTCCTCCGAGCGGATGTACCCCGAGGACGGCGCCCTGAAGGGCGAGATCAAGC
AGAGGCTGAAGCTGAAGGACGGCGGCCACTACGACGCTGAGGTCAAGACCACCTACAAGGCCAAGAAGCC
CGTGCAGCTGCCCGGCGCCTACAACGTCAACATCAAGTTGGACATCACCTCCCACAACGAGGACTACACC
ATCGTGGAACAGTACGAACGCGCCGAGGGCCGCCACTCCACCGGCGGCATGGACGAGCTGTACAAGTAAA
GCGGCCGCATAGATAACTGATCCAGTGTGCTGGAATTAATTCGCTGTCTGCGAGGGCCAGCTGTTGGGGT
GAGTACTCCCTCTCAAAAGCGGGCATGACTTCTGCGCTAAGATTGTCAGTTTCCAAAAACGAGGAGGATT
TGATATTCACCTGGCCCGCGGTGATGCCTTTGAGGGTGGCCGCGTCCATCTGGTCAGAAAAGACAATCTT
TTTGTTGTCAAGCTTGAGGTGTGGCAGGCTTGAGATCTGGCCATACACTTGAGTGACAATGACATCCACT
TTGCCTTTCTCTCCACAGGTGTCCACTCCCAGGTCCAACTGCAGGTCGAGCATGCATCTAGGGCGGCCAA
TTCCGCCCCTCTCCCCCCCCCCCTCTCCCTCCCCCCCCCCTAACGTTACTGGCCGAAGCCGCTTGGAATA
AGGCCGGTGTGCGTTTGTCTATATGTTATTTTCCACCATATTGCCGTCTTTTGGCAATGTGAGGGCCCGG
AAACCTGGCCCTGTCTTCTTGACGAGCATTCCTAGGGGTCTTTCCCCTCTCGCCAAAGGAATGCAAGGTC
TGTTGAATGTCGTGAAGGAAGCAGTTCCTCTGGAAGCTTCTTGAAGACAAACAACGTCTGTAGCGACCCT
TTGCAGGCAGCGGAACCCCCCACCTGGCGACAGGTGCCTCTGCGGCCAAAAGCCACGTGTATAAGATACA
CCTGCAAAGGCGGCACAACCCCAGTGCCACGTTGTGAGTTGGATAGTTGTGGAAAGAGTCAAATGGCTCT
CCTCAAGCGTATTCAACAAGGGGCTGAAGGATGCCCAGAAGGTACCCCATTGTATGGGATCTGATCTGGG
GCCTCGGTGCACATGCTTTACATGTGTTTAGTCGAGGTTAAAAAAACGTCTAGGCCCCCCGAACCACGGG
GACGTGGTTTTCCTTTGAAAAACACGATGATAAGCTTGCCACAACCCACAAGGAGACGACCTTCCATGAC
CGAGTACAAGCCCACGGTGCGCCTCGCCACCCGCGACGACGTCCCCCGGGCCGTACGCACCCTCGCCGCC
GCGTTCGCCGACTACCCCGCCACGCGCCACACCGTCGACCCGGACCGCCACATCGAGCGGGTCACCGAGC
TGCAAGAACTCTTCCTCACGCGCGTCGGGCTCGACATCGGCAAGGTGTGGGTCGCGGACGACGGCGCCGC
GGTGGCGGTCTGGACCACGCCGGAGAGCGTCGAAGCGGGGGCGGTGTTCGCCGAGATCGGCCCGCGCATG
GCCGAGTTGAGCGGTTCCCGGCTGGCCGCGCAGCAACAGATGGAAGGCCTCCTGGCGCCGCACCGGCCCA
AGGAGCCCGCGTGGTTCCTGGCCACCGTCGGCGTCTCGCCCGACCACCAGGGCAAGGGTCTGGGCAGCGC
CGTCGTGCTCCCCGGAGTGGAGGCGGCCGAGCGCGCCGGGGTGCCCGCCTTCCTGGAGACCTCCGCGCCC
CGCAACCTCCCCTTCTACGAGCGGCTCGGCTTCACCGTCACCGCCGACGTCGAGGTGCCCGAAGGACCGC
GCACCTGGTGCATGACCCGCAAGCCCGGTGCCTGACGCCCGCCCCACGACCCGCAGCGCCCGACCGAAAG
GAGCGCACGACCCCATGGCTCCGACCGAAGCCACCCGGGGCGGCCCCGCCGACCCCGCACCCGCCCCCGA
GGCCCACCGACTCTAGAGCTCGCTGATCAGCCTCGACTGTGCCTTCTAGTTGCCAGCCATCTGTTGTTTG
CCCCTCCCCCGTGCCTTCCTTGACCCTGGAAGGTGCCACTCCCACTGTCCTTTCCTAATAAAATGAGGAA
ATTGCATCGCATTGTCTGAGTAGGTGTCATTCTATTCTGGGGGGTGGGGTGGGGCAGGACAGCAAGGGGG
AGGATTGGGAAGACAATAGCAGGCATGCTGGGGATGCGGTGGGCTCTATGGCTTCTGAGGCGGAAAGAAC
CAGCTGGGGCTCGAGTGCATTCTAGTTGTGGTTTGTCCAAACTCATCAATGTATCTTATCATGTCTGTAT
ACCGTCGACCTCTAGCTAGAGCTTGGCGTAATCATGGTCATAGCTGTTTCCTGTGTGAAATTGTTATCCG
CTCACAATTCCACACAACATACGAGCCGGAAGCATAAAGTGTAAAGCCTGGGGTGCCTAATGAGTGAGCT
AACTCACATTAATTGCGTTGCGCTCACTGCCCGCTTTCCAGTCGGGAAACCTGTCGTGCCAGCTGCATTA
ATGAATCGGCCAACGCGCGGGGAGAGGCGGTTTGCGTATTGGGCGCTCTTCCGCTTCCTCGCTCACTGAC
TCGCTGCGCTCGGTCGTTCGGCTGCGGCGAGCGGTATCAGCTCACTCAAAGGCGGTAATACGGTTATCCA
CAGAATCAGGGGATAACGCAGGAAAGAACATGTGAGCAAAAGGCCAGCAAAAGGCCAGGAACCGTAAAAA
GGCCGCGTTGCTGGCGTTTTTCCATAGGCTCCGCCCCCCTGACGAGCATCACAAAAATCGACGCTCAAGT
CAGAGGTGGCGAAACCCGACAGGACTATAAAGATACCAGGCGTTTCCCCCTGGAAGCTCCCTCGTGCGCT
CTCCTGTTCCGACCCTGCCGCTTACCGGATACCTGTCCGCCTTTCTCCCTTCGGGAAGCGTGGCGCTTTC
TCATAGCTCACGCTGTAGGTATCTCAGTTCGGTGTAGGTCGTTCGCTCCAAGCTGGGCTGTGTGCACGAA
CCCCCCGTTCAGCCCGACCGCTGCGCCTTATCCGGTAACTATCGTCTTGAGTCCAACCCGGTAAGACACG
ACTTATCGCCACTGGCAGCAGCCACTGGTAACAGGATTAGCAGAGCGAGGTATGTAGGCGGTGCTACAGA
GTTCTTGAAGTGGTGGCCTAACTACGGCTACACTAGAAGAACAGTATTTGGTATCTGCGCTCTGCTGAAG
CCAGTTACCTTCGGAAAAAGAGTTGGTAGCTCTTGATCCGGCAAACAAACCACCGCTGGTAGCGGTGGTT
TTTTTGTTTGCAAGCAGCAGATTACGCGCAGAAAAAAAGGATCTCAAGAAGATCCTTTGATCTTTTCTAC
GGGGTCTGACGCTCAGTGGAACGAAAACTCACGTTAAGGGATTTTGGTCATGAGATTATCAAAAAGGATC
TTCACCTAGATCCTTTTAAATTAAAAATGAAGTTTTAAATCAATCTAAAGTATATATGAGTAAACTTGGT
CTGACAGTTACCAATGCTTAATCAGTGAGGCACCTATCTCAGCGATCTGTCTATTTCGTTCATCCATAGT
TGCCTGACTCCCCGTCGTGTAGATAACTACGATACGGGAGGGCTTACCATCTGGCCCCAGTGCTGCAATG
ATACCGCGAGACCCACGCTCACCGGCTCCAGATTTATCAGCAATAAACCAGCCAGCCGGAAGGGCCGAGC
GCAGAAGTGGTCCTGCAACTTTATCCGCCTCCATCCAGTCTATTAATTGTTGCCGGGAAGCTAGAGTAAG
TAGTTCGCCAGTTAATAGTTTGCGCAACGTTGTTGCCATTGCTACAGGCATCGTGGTGTCACGCTCGTCG
TTTGGTATGGCTTCATTCAGCTCCGGTTCCCAACGATCAAGGCGAGTTACATGATCCCCCATGTTGTGCA
AAAAAGCGGTTAGCTCCTTCGGTCCTCCGATCGTTGTCAGAAGTAAGTTGGCCGCAGTGTTATCACTCAT
GGTTATGGCAGCACTGCATAATTCTCTTACTGTCATGCCATCCGTAAGATGCTTTTCTGTGACTGGTGAG
TACTCAACCAAGTCATTCTGAGAATAGTGTATGCGGCGACCGAGTTGCTCTTGCCCGGCGTCAATACGGG
ATAATACCGCGCCACATAGCAGAACTTTAAAAGTGCTCATCATTGGAAAACGTTCTTCGGGGCGAAAACT
CTCAAGGATCTTACCGCTGTTGAGATCCAGTTCGATGTAACCCACTCGTGCACCCAACTGATCTTCAGCA
TCTTTTACTTTCACCAGCGTTTCTGGGTGAGCAAAAACAGGAAGGCAAAATGCCGCAAAAAAGGGAATAA
GGGCGACACGGAAATGTTGAATACTCATACTCTTCCTTTTTCAATATTATTGAAGCATTTATCAGGGTTA
TTGTCTCATGAGCGGATACATATTTGAATGTATTTAGAAAAATAAACAAATAGGGGTTCCGCGCACATTT
CCCCGAAAAGTGCCACCTGACGTCGACGGATCGGGAGATCTCCCGATCCCCTATGGTGCACTCTCAGTAC
AATCTGCTCTGATGCCGCATAGTTAAGCCAGTATCTGCTCCCTGCTTGTGTGTTGGAGGTCGCTGAGTAG
TGCGCGAGCAAAATTTAAGCTACAACAAGGCAAGGCTTGACCGACAATTGCATGAAGAATCTGCTTAGGG
TTAGGCGTTTTGCGCTGCTTCGCGATGTACGGGCCAGATATACGCGTTGACATTGATTATTGACTAGTTA
TTAATAGTAATCAATTACGGGGTCATTAGTTCATAGCCCATATATGGAGTTCCGCGTTACATAACTTACG
GTAAATGGCCCGCCTGGCTGACCGCCCAACGACCCCCGCCCATTGACGTCAATAATGACGTATGTTCCCA
TAGTAACGCCAATAGGGACTTTCCATTGACGTCAATGGGTGGAGTATTTACGGTAAACTGCCCACTTGGC
AGTACATCAAGTGTATCATATGCCAAGTACGCCCCCTATTGACGTCAATGACGGTAAATGGCCCGCCTGG
CATTATGCCCAGTACATGACCTTATGGGACTTTCCTACTTGGCAGTACATCTACGTATTAGTCATCGCTA
TTACCATG
