>Addgene plasmid #21045 | pH2B_mCherry_IRES_puro2 | addgene partial sequence | sequence record 26871 | CMV-F 5'-CGCAAATGGGCGGTAGGCGTG-3'
CCGTCAGATCCGCTAGCGCTACCGGACTCAGATCTCGAGCTCAAGCTTCGAATTCTGCAGTCGACGGTAC
CGCCACCATGCCAGAGCCAGCGAAGTCTGCTCCCGCCCCGAAAAAGGGCTCCAAGAAGGCGGTGACTAAG
GCGCAGAAGAAAGGCGGCAAGAAGCGCAAGCGCAGCCGCAAGGAGAGCTATTCCATCTATGTGTACAAGG
TTCTGAAGCAGGTCCACCCTGACACCGGCATTTCGTCCAAGGCCATGGGCATCATGAATTCGTTTGTGAA
CGACATTTTCGAGCGCATCGCAGGTGAGGCTTCCCGCCTGGCGCATTACAACAAGCGCTCGACCATCACC
TCCAGGGAGATCCAGACGGCCGTGCGCCTGCTGCTGCCTGGGGAGTTGGCCAAGCACGCCGTGTCCGAGG
GTACTAAGGCCATCACCAAGTACACCAGCGCTAAGGATCCACCGGTCGCCACCATGGTGAGCAAGGGCGA
GGAGGATAACATGGCCATCATCAAGGAGTTCATGCGCTTCAAGGTGCACATGGAGGGCTCCGTGAACGGC
CACGAGTTCGAGATCGAGGGCGAGGGCGAGGGCCGCCCCTACGAGGGCACCCAGACCGCCAAGCTGAAGG
TGACCAAGGGTGGCCCCCTGCCCTTCGCCTGGGACATCCTGTCCCCTCAGTTCATGTACGGCTC
